Addgene plasmid #218885: pGP-RSET-iGABASnFR2-6xHis
Purpose: Bacterial expression of improved GABA sensor (positive change in fluorescence)
Depositing lab: GENIE Project. Depositing organization: HHMI, Janelia Research Campus. Publication: iGABASnFR2 is an improved genetically encoded protein sensor of GABA. Kolb I, Hasseman JP, Matsumoto A, Jensen TP, Kopach O, Arthur BJ, Zhang Y, Tsang A, Reep D, Tsegaye G, Zheng J, Patel RH, Looger LL, Marvin JS, Korff WL, Rusakov DA, Yonehara K, Turner GC. eLife. 2026 Mar 18;14:RP108319. doi: 10.7554/eLife.108319. PubMed 41848771.
Backbone
  Vector backbone: pRSET
  Backbone manufacturer: ThermoFisher Invitrogen
  Vector type: Bacterial Expression
Growth in bacteria
  Bacterial resistance: Ampicillin, 100 μg/mL
  Growth temperature: 37°C
  Growth strain: DH5alpha
  Copy number: High Copy
Gene/Insert
  Gene/Insert name: iGABASnFR2 (alt name: variant 4409)
  Species: Pseudomonas fluorescens, A. victoria (jellyfish)
  Insert size (bp): 1710
  Mutation: S99A F102Y F104Y L178S
  Promoter: T7
  Tag / fusion protein: 6xHis (C terminal on insert)
  Cloning method: Gibson Cloning
Terms and licenses: Academic/Nonprofit Terms; Industry Terms: Not Available to Industry
Depositor comments: Please visit https://doi.org/10.1101/2025.03.25.644953 for bioRxiv preprint.
How to cite: pGP-RSET-iGABASnFR2-6xHis was a gift from GENIE Project (Addgene plasmid # 218885 ; http://n2t.net/addgene:218885 ; RRID:Addgene_218885)
