[The description below was written by a language model from this plasmid's Addgene catalogue record and pLannotate feature annotations shown in this document.]
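Description:
pGP-RSET-iGABASnFR2-6xHis is a bacterial expression plasmid built on the commercial pRSET backbone and used to produce the genetically encoded GABA sensor iGABASnFR2 as a recombinant protein in E. coli. The roughly 4.5 kb plasmid is maintained at high copy number from a ColE1/pUC-type origin and selected with ampicillin through the β-lactamase gene and its own promoter. An f1 phage origin, a standard backbone element that allows single-stranded DNA production, is also present. Short annotated fragments of lacZα, lacI and a T7 gene 10-derived solubility tag appear to be backbone remnants or partial matches rather than functional parts.

The expression cassette places the approximately 1.7 kb sensor coding sequence under a T7 promoter with the efficient T7 gene 10 ribosome binding site, and it is closed by a T7 terminator. Expression therefore requires a host that supplies T7 RNA polymerase. The insert (also called variant 4409) combines sequence from Pseudomonas fluorescens with a green fluorescent protein derived from Aequorea victoria. The feature table annotates only the GFP-related portion, which lies internally within the open reading frame, consistent with a fluorescent protein inserted into a ligand-binding scaffold. The record lists four substitutions (S99A, F102Y, F104Y, L178S) and describes this version as giving a positive change in fluorescence in response to GABA. A C-terminal 6xHis tag allows purification by immobilised metal affinity chromatography, although it is not annotated separately in the feature table. The construct is suited to producing purified sensor protein, for example for in vitro characterisation of its response to GABA, rather than for expression in neurons or other eukaryotic cells.
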