Features (pLannotate 1.2.2; 11 found; start..end, strand, type, name):
     20..38      +  promoter       T7 promoter: promoter for bacteriophage T7 RNA polymerase
     70..92      +  RBS            RBS: efficient ribosome binding site from bacteriophage T7 gene 10 (Olins and Rangwala, 1989)
    931..1656    +  CDS            cEGFP: cEGFP is a basic (constitutively fluorescent) green fluorescent protein published in 2008, derived from Aequorea victoria.
   1838..1887    +  CDS            SET1 (fragment): solubility-enhancement tag derived from T7 phage gene 10B
   1895..1942    +  terminator     T7 terminator: transcription terminator for bacteriophage T7 RNA polymerase
   1968..2034    +  CDS            lacZα (fragment): LacZα fragment of β-galactosidase; lacZ fragment
   2039..2467    +  rep_origin     f1 ori (sequence partly withheld): f1 bacteriophage origin of replication; arrow indicates direction of (+) strand synthesis
   2520..2624    +  promoter       AmpR promoter: bla
   2625..3485    +  CDS            AmpR: β-lactamase; bla; confers resistance to ampicillin, carbenicillin, and related antibiotics
   3656..4244    +  rep_origin     ori: high-copy-number ColE1/pMB1/pBR322/pUC origin of replication
   4427..4480    +  CDS            lacI (fragment): lac repressor; lacI; The lac repressor binds to the lac operator to inhibit transcription in E. coli. This inhibition can be relieved by adding lactose or isopropyl-β-D-thiogalactopyranoside (IPTG).
>Addgene plasmid #218885 | pGP-RSET-iGABASnFR2-6xHis | addgene full sequence | sequence record 433403 | Addgene NGS Result
GATCTCGATCCCGCGAAATTAATACGACTCACTATAGGGAGACCACAACGGTTTCCCTCTAGAAATAATT
TTGTTTAACTTTAAGAAGGAGATATACATATGGGAGAAAGCATCAATTTCGTGAGCTGGGGCGGTAGCAC
CCAGGATGCGCAGAAGCAGGCCTGGGCCGACCCGTTCAGCAAGGCCAGCGGCATTACCGTGGTCCAGGAT
GGGCCCACCGACTACGGCAAACTCAAGGCCATGGTCGAAAGCGGCAACGTGCAGTGGGACGTGGTGGATG
TAGAGGCCGACTTCGCCTTGCGCGCCGCCGCCGAAGGCCTGCTCGAACCCCTGGATTTCTCGGTGATCCA
GCGCGACAAGATCGATCCGCGGTTCGTGAGTGACCATGGAGTGGGGGCCTTCCTGTACTCTTACGTGCTC
GGCTACAACGAAGGCAAGCTCGGAGCCAGCAAGCCCCAGGACTGGACCGCGCTGTTCGACACCAAGACCT
ACCCCGGCAAACGCGCCCTCTACAAATGGCCGAGCCCTGGCGTGCTCGAACTGGCCCTGCTCGCCGACGG
CGTACCGGCCGACAAGCTCTACCCGCTGGACCTGGACCGCGCCTTCAAGAAACTCGACACCATCAAGAAA
GACATCGTCTGGTGGGGCGGCGGTGCACAGTCGCAGCAGCTGCTGGCCTCCGGCGAAGTCAGCATGGGCC
AGTTCTGGAACGGTCGCATCCACGCCCTGCAAGAAGACGGCGCGCCAGTGGGCGTGAGCTGGAAGCAGAA
CCTGGTGATGGCCGACATCCTCGTCGTGCCTAAAGGCACGAAGAACAAAGCCGCCGCGATGAAGTTCCTG
GCCAGTGCCAGCAGCGCCAAAGGCCAGGACGACTTTTCCGCCCTGACCGCCTATGCTCCAGTGAACATCG
ACAGTGTGCAGCGCCTCGACCTTGCGCAGGTCCGGATCACCGCCGACAAGCAGAAGAACGGCATCATGGC
GAACTTCAAGATCCGCCACAACGTGGAGGACGGCAGCGTGCAGAGCGCCGACCACTACCAGCAGAACACC
CCCATCGGCGACGGCCCCGTGCTGCTGCCCGACAACCACTACCTGAGCACCCAGTCCGTGCTGAGCAAAG
ACCCCAACGAGAAGCGCGATCACATGGTCCTGCTGGAGTTCGTGACCGCCGCCGGGATCACTCTCGGCAT
GGACGAGCTGTACAAGGGCGGTACCGGAGGGAGCATGAGCAAGGGCGAGGAGCTGTTCACCGGGGTGGTG
CCCATCCTGGTCGAGCTGGACGGCGACGTAAACGGCCACAAGTTCAGCGTGCGCGGCGAGGGCGAGGGCG
ATGCCACCAACGGCAAGCTGACCCTGAAGTTCATCTGCACCACCGGCAAGCTGCCCGTGCCCTGGCCCAC
CCTCGTGACCACCCTGACCTACGGCGTGCAGTGCTTCAGCCGCTACCCCGACCACATGAAGCAGCACGAC
TTCTTCAAGTCCGCCATGCCCGAAGGCTACGTCCAGGAGCGCACCATCAGCTTCAAGGACGACGGCACCT
ACAAGACCCGCGCCGAGGTGAAGTTCGAGGGCGACACCCTGGTGAACCGCATCGAGCTGAAGGGCATCGA
CTTCAAGGAGGACGGCAACATCCTGGGGCACAAGCTGGAGTACAACTGGAACGCCAACCTGGCACCGAAC
CTGCCGACCGCCTACGTCAAGGATCAGATCACCCTCGATTTCGCCTACTGGGCCAAGAACGGTCCGGCCA
TTGCGACACGGTGGAATGAATGGCTAGTCAAAGGTAGCCATCATCACCATCACCACTAGGGACGCGTAAG
ATATCAAGCTTGATCCGGCTGCTAACAAAGCCCGAAAGGAAGCTGAGTTGGCTGCTGCCACCGCTGAGCA
ATAACTAGCATAACCCCTTGGGGCCTCTAAACGGGTCTTGAGGGGTTTTTTGCTGAAAGGAGGAACTATA
TCCGGATCTGGCGTAATAGCGAAGAGGCCCGCACCGATCGCCCTTCCCAACAGTTGCGCAGCCTGAATGG
CGAATGGG
[124 nt withheld, positions 2039-2162]
C
[91 nt withheld, positions 2164-2254]
A
[49 nt withheld, positions 2256-2304]
CCTTTGACGTTGGAGTCCACGTTCTTT
[37 nt withheld, positions 2332-2368]
ACCCTATCTCGGTCTATTCTTTTGATTTATAAGGGATTTTGCCGATTTCGGCCTATTGGTTAAAAAATGA
GCTGATTTAACAAAAATTTAACGCGAATTTTAACAAAATATTAACGCTTACAATTTAGGTGGCACTTTTC
GGGGAAATGTGCGCGGAACCCCTATTTGTTTATTTTTCTAAATACATTCAAATATGTATCCGCTCATGAG
ACAATAACCCTGATAAATGCTTCAATAATATTGAAAAAGGAAGAGTATGAGTATTCAACATTTCCGTGTC
GCCCTTATTCCCTTTTTTGCGGCATTTTGCCTTCCTGTTTTTGCTCACCCAGAAACGCTGGTGAAAGTAA
AAGATGCTGAAGATCAGTTGGGTGCACGAGTGGGTTACATCGAACTGGATCTCAACAGCGGTAAGATCCT
TGAGAGTTTTCGCCCCGAAGAACGTTTTCCAATGATGAGCACTTTTAAAGTTCTGCTATGTGGCGCGGTA
TTATCCCGTATTGACGCCGGGCAAGAGCAACTCGGTCGCCGCATACACTATTCTCAGAATGACTTGGTTG
AGTACTCACCAGTCACAGAAAAGCATCTTACGGATGGCATGACAGTAAGAGAATTATGCAGTGCTGCCAT
AACCATGAGTGATAACACTGCGGCCAACTTACTTCTGACAACGATCGGAGGACCGAAGGAGCTAACCGCT
TTTTTGCACAACATGGGGGATCATGTAACTCGCCTTGATCGTTGGGAACCGGAGCTGAATGAAGCCATAC
CAAACGACGAGCGTGACACCACGATGCCTGTAGCAATGGCAACAACGTTGCGCAAACTATTAACTGGCGA
ACTACTTACTCTAGCTTCCCGGCAACAATTAATAGACTGGATGGAGGCGGATAAAGTTGCAGGACCACTT
CTGCGCTCGGCCCTTCCGGCTGGCTGGTTTATTGCTGATAAATCTGGAGCCGGTGAGCGTGGGTCTCGCG
GTATCATTGCAGCACTGGGGCCAGATGGTAAGCCCTCCCGTATCGTAGTTATCTACACGACGGGGAGTCA
GGCAACTATGGATGAACGAAATAGACAGATCGCTGAGATAGGTGCCTCACTGATTAAGCATTGGTAACTG
TCAGACCAAGTTTACTCATATATACTTTAGATTGATTTAAAACTTCATTTTTAATTTAAAAGGATCTAGG
TGAAGATCCTTTTTGATAATCTCATGACCAAAATCCCTTAACGTGAGTTTTCGTTCCACTGAGCGTCAGA
CCCCGTAGAAAAGATCAAAGGATCTTCTTGAGATCCTTTTTTTCTGCGCGTAATCTGCTGCTTGCAAACA
AAAAAACCACCGCTACCAGCGGTGGTTTGTTTGCCGGATCAAGAGCTACCAACTCTTTTTCCGAAGGTAA
CTGGCTTCAGCAGAGCGCAGATACCAAATACTGTTCTTCTAGTGTAGCCGTAGTTAGGCCACCACTTCAA
GAACTCTGTAGCACCGCCTACATACCTCGCTCTGCTAATCCTGTTACCAGTGGCTGCTGCCAGTGGCGAT
AAGTCGTGTCTTACCGGGTTGGACTCAAGACGATAGTTACCGGATAAGGCGCAGCGGTCGGGCTGAACGG
GGGGTTCGTGCACACAGCCCAGCTTGGAGCGAACGACCTACACCGAACTGAGATACCTACAGCGTGAGCT
ATGAGAAAGCGCCACGCTTCCCGAAGGGAGAAAGGCGGACAGGTATCCGGTAAGCGGCAGGGTCGGAACA
GGAGAGCGCACGAGGGAGCTTCCAGGGGGAAACGCCTGGTATCTTTATAGTCCTGTCGGGTTTCGCCACC
TCTGACTTGAGCGTCGATTTTTGTGATGCTCGTCAGGGGGGCGGAGCCTATGGAAAAACGCCAGCAACGC
GGCCTTTTTACGGTTCCTGGCCTTTTGCTGGCCTTTTGCTCACATGTTCTTTCCTGCGTTATCCCCTGAT
TCTGTGGATAACCGTATTACCGCCTTTGAGTGAGCTGATACCGCTCGCCGCAGCCGAACGACCGAGCGCA
GCGAGTCAGTGAGCGAGGAAGCGGAAGAGCGCCCAATACGCAAACCGCCTCTCCCCGCGCGTTGGCCGAT
TCATTAATGCAG
