>Addgene plasmid #218885 | pGP-RSET-iGABASnFR2-6xHis | depositor partial sequence | sequence record 427213 | iGABASnFR2
ATGGGAGAAAGCATCAATTTCGTGAGCTGGGGCGGTAGCACCCAGGATGCGCAGAAGCAGGCCTGGGCCG
ACCCGTTCAGCAAGGCCAGCGGCATTACCGTGGTCCAGGATGGGCCCACCGACTACGGCAAACTCAAGGC
CATGGTCGAAAGCGGCAACGTGCAGTGGGACGTGGTGGATGTAGAGGCCGACTTCGCCTTGCGCGCCGCC
GCCGAAGGCCTGCTCGAACCCCTGGATTTCTCGGTGATCCAGCGCGACAAGATCGATCCGCGGTTCGTGA
GTGACCATGGAGTGGGGGCCTTCCTGTACTCTTACGTGCTCGGCTACAACGAAGGCAAGCTCGGAGCCAG
CAAGCCCCAGGACTGGACCGCGCTGTTCGACACCAAGACCTACCCCGGCAAACGCGCCCTCTACAAATGG
CCGAGCCCTGGCGTGCTCGAACTGGCCCTGCTCGCCGACGGCGTACCGGCCGACAAGCTCTACCCGCTGG
ACCTGGACCGCGCCTTCAAGAAACTCGACACCATCAAGAAAGACATCGTCTGGTGGGGCGGCGGTGCACA
GTCGCAGCAGCTGCTGGCCTCCGGCGAAGTCAGCATGGGCCAGTTCTGGAACGGTCGCATCCACGCCCTG
CAAGAAGACGGCGCGCCAGTGGGCGTGAGCTGGAAGCAGAACCTGGTGATGGCCGACATCCTCGTCGTGC
CTAAAGGCACGAAGAACAAAGCCGCCGCGATGAAGTTCCTGGCCAGTGCCAGCAGCGCCAAAGGCCAGGA
CGACTTTTCCGCCCTGACCGCCTATGCTCCAGTGAACATCGACAGTGTGCAGCGCCTCGACCTTGCGCAG
GTCCGGATCACCGCCGACAAGCAGAAGAACGGCATCATGGCGAACTTCAAGATCCGCCACAACGTGGAGG
ACGGCAGCGTGCAGAGCGCCGACCACTACCAGCAGAACACCCCCATCGGCGACGGCCCCGTGCTGCTGCC
CGACAACCACTACCTGAGCACCCAGTCCGTGCTGAGCAAAGACCCCAACGAGAAGCGCGATCACATGGTC
CTGCTGGAGTTCGTGACCGCCGCCGGGATCACTCTCGGCATGGACGAGCTGTACAAGGGCGGTACCGGAG
GGAGCATGAGCAAGGGCGAGGAGCTGTTCACCGGGGTGGTGCCCATCCTGGTCGAGCTGGACGGCGACGT
AAACGGCCACAAGTTCAGCGTGCGCGGCGAGGGCGAGGGCGATGCCACCAACGGCAAGCTGACCCTGAAG
TTCATCTGCACCACCGGCAAGCTGCCCGTGCCCTGGCCCACCCTCGTGACCACCCTGACCTACGGCGTGC
AGTGCTTCAGCCGCTACCCCGACCACATGAAGCAGCACGACTTCTTCAAGTCCGCCATGCCCGAAGGCTA
CGTCCAGGAGCGCACCATCAGCTTCAAGGACGACGGCACCTACAAGACCCGCGCCGAGGTGAAGTTCGAG
GGCGACACCCTGGTGAACCGCATCGAGCTGAAGGGCATCGACTTCAAGGAGGACGGCAACATCCTGGGGC
ACAAGCTGGAGTACAACTGGAACGCCAACCTGGCACCGAACCTGCCGACCGCCTACGTCAAGGATCAGAT
CACCCTCGATTTCGCCTACTGGGCCAAGAACGGTCCGGCCATTGCGACACGGTGGAATGAATGGCTAGTC
AAAGGTAGCCATCATCACCATCACCACTAG
